Addgene plasmid #180393: AAV.CBA.YFP.miR-E_shStk16-3
Purpose: Producing AAV that encodes mouse Stk16 shRNA-2 with miR-E backbone
Depositing lab: Huda Zoghbi. Depositing organization: Baylor College of Medicine. Publication: Cross-species genetic screens identify transglutaminase 5 as a regulator of polyglutamine-expanded ataxin-1. Lee WS, Al-Ramahi I, Jeong HH, Jang Y, Lin T, Adamski CJ, Lavery LA, Rath S, Richman R, Bondar VV, Alcala E, Revelli JP, Orr HT, Liu Z, Botas J, Zoghbi HY. J Clin Invest. 2022 May 2;132(9). pii: 156616. doi: 10.1172/JCI156616. PubMed 35499073.
Backbone
  Vector backbone: AAV.CBA.YFP.miR-E
  Backbone size w/o insert (bp): 6337
  Vector type: AAV, RNAi
Growth in bacteria
  Bacterial resistance: Ampicillin, 100 μg/mL
  Growth temperature: 37°C
  Growth strain: NEB Stable
  Copy number: High Copy
Gene/Insert
  Gene/Insert name: shStk16-3
  gRNA/shRNA sequence: ATTCCAGCATCCCAACATCCTA
  Species: M. musculus (mouse)
  Insert size (bp): 97
  Entrez Gene: Stk16 (a.k.a. EDPK, Krct, PKL12)
  Promoter: CBA
  Cloning method: Gibson Cloning
  Sequencing primers: 5′ ACTACCTGAGCTACCAGTCC; 3′ CATAGCGTAAAAGGAGCAACA
Terms and licenses: Academic/Nonprofit Terms; Industry Terms: Not Available to Industry
How to cite: AAV.CBA.YFP.miR-E_shStk16-3 was a gift from Huda Zoghbi (Addgene plasmid # 180393 ; http://n2t.net/addgene:180393 ; RRID:Addgene_180393)
