[The description below was written by a language model from this plasmid's Addgene catalogue record and pLannotate feature annotations shown in this document.]
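Description:
AAV.CBA.YFP.miR-E_shStk16-3 is an AAV transfer plasmid for RNAi, built to produce recombinant adeno-associated virus that knocks down mouse Stk16, a serine/threonine kinase gene. It is maintained in E. coli as a high-copy plasmid through a ColE1/pUC-type origin and selected with ampicillin via the β-lactamase gene. The record lists a recombination-deficient "stable" strain, a common choice for preserving the repeat-rich AAV2 inverted terminal repeats. The backbone also carries vestigial fragments (rop, bom, TcR, lacI, SV40 promoter, SP6 promoter) that lie outside the packaged region and have no evident role in the payload.

Between the two AAV2 ITRs, which direct replication and packaging of the vector genome, sits a single Pol II expression unit. A CBA promoter (CMV enhancer fragment, chicken β-actin promoter and intron sequences) drives EYFP. The 97 bp shRNA insert follows the reporter, embedded in a miR-E scaffold, an optimized miR-30a-derived context of which the 3' miR-30a flank is annotated. A WPRE and the bovine growth hormone polyadenylation signal complete the transcript. Because the hairpin lies in the 3' region of the YFP message, one transcript both marks transduced cells with fluorescence and is processed by the endogenous microRNA machinery into the Stk16-targeting guide.

The associated publication describes cross-species genetic screens for regulators of polyglutamine-expanded ataxin-1, so the vector presumably served to test Stk16 as a candidate modifier. The record is inconsistent on numbering: the name says shStk16-3, while the purpose field says shRNA-2. The depositor and sequencing-derived records differ by about 12 nt, mainly in annotation of the ITR downstream of the poly(A) signal.
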