Features (pLannotate 1.2.2; 21 found; start..end, strand, type, name):
    225..351     +  ncRNA          3' miR-30a: sequence downstream of the 71-nt precursor of the human miR-30a microRNA (Zeng et al., 2002) miRNA
    379..967     +  misc_feature   WPRE: woodchuck hepatitis virus posttranscriptional regulatory element
   1000..1224    +  polyA_signal   bGH poly(A) signal: bovine growth hormone polyadenylation signal
   1228..1249    +  promoter       SV40 promoter (fragment): SV40 enhancer and early promoter
   1310..1439    +  repeat_region  AAV2 ITR (fragment): inverted terminal repeat of adeno-associated virus serotype 2 inverted
   1445..1774    -  promoter       SV40 promoter: SV40 enhancer and early promoter
   1781..1837    -  CDS            lacI (fragment): lac repressor; lacI; The lac repressor binds to the lac operator to inhibit transcription in E. coli. This inhibition can be relieved by adding lactose or isopropyl-β-D-thiogalactopyranoside (IPTG).
   2020..2608    -  rep_origin     ori: high-copy-number ColE1/pMB1/pBR322/pUC origin of replication
   2779..3639    -  CDS            AmpR: β-lactamase; bla; confers resistance to ampicillin, carbenicillin, and related antibiotics
   3640..3744    -  promoter       AmpR promoter: bla
   3839..3874    +  CDS            rop (fragment): Rop protein, which maintains plasmids at low copy number; rop
   3976..4024    +  misc_feature   bom (fragment): basis of mobility region from pBR322
   4025..4304    -  CDS            TcR (fragment): tetracycline efflux protein; tet; confers resistance to tetracycline
   4532..4550    +  promoter       SP6 promoter: promoter for bacteriophage SP6 RNA polymerase
   4569..4700    -  repeat_region  AAV2 ITR (fragment): inverted terminal repeat of adeno-associated virus serotype 2 inverted
   4756..5004    +  enhancer       CMV enhancer (fragment): human cytomegalovirus immediate early enhancer
   5006..5283    +  promoter       chicken β-actin promoter: No description available
   5284..5420    +  intron         hybrid intron (fragment): hybrid between chicken β-actin (CBA) and minute virus of mice (MMV) introns (Gray et al., 2011)
   5509..5639    +  intron         chimeric intron (fragment): chimera between introns from chicken β-actin and rabbit β-globin
   5637..5705    +  CDS            HBB (fragment): HBB_LEPEU - Experimental evidence at protein level: Swiss-Prot protein existence level 1. Involved in oxygen transport from the lung to the various peripheral tissues. From Lepus europaeus (European hare).
   5712..6431    +  CDS            EYFP: enhanced YFP mammalian codon-optimized
>Addgene plasmid #180393 | AAV.CBA.YFP.miR-E_shStk16-3 | depositor full sequence | sequence record 350464 | Full Sequence
GGCCGCCTCGACTAGGGATAACAGGGTAATTGTTTGAATGAGGCTTCAGTACTTTACAGAATCGTTGCCT
GCACATCTTGGAAACACTTGCTGGGATTACTTCGACTTCTTAACCCAACAGAAGGCTCGAGAAGGTATAT
TGCTGTTGACAGTGAGCGATTCCAGCATCCCAACATCCTATAGTGAAGCCACAGATGTATAGGATGTTGG
GATGCTGGAAGTGCCTACTGCCTCGGACTTCAAGGGGCTAGAATTCGAGCAATTATCTTGTTTACTAAAA
CTGAATACCTTGCTATCTCTTTGATACATTTTTACAAAGCTGAATTAAAATGGTATAAATTAAATCACTT
TTTTCAATTGACGCGTAAGCTTATCGATAATCAACCTCTGGATTACAAAATTTGTGAAAGATTGACTGGT
ATTCTTAACTATGTTGCTCCTTTTACGCTATGTGGATACGCTGCTTTAATGCCTTTGTATCATGCTATTG
CTTCCCGTATGGCTTTCATTTTCTCCTCCTTGTATAAATCCTGGTTGCTGTCTCTTTATGAGGAGTTGTG
GCCCGTTGTCAGGCAACGTGGCGTGGTGTGCACTGTGTTTGCTGACGCAACCCCCACTGGTTGGGGCATT
GCCACCACCTGTCAGCTCCTTTCCGGGACTTTCGCTTTCCCCCTCCCTATTGCCACGGCGGAACTCATCG
CCGCCTGCCTTGCCCGCTGCTGGACAGGGGCTCGGCTGTTGGGCACTGACAATTCCGTGGTGTTGTCGGG
GAAATCATCGTCCTTTCCTTGGCTGCTCGCCTGTGTTGCCACCTGGATTCTGCGCGGGACGTCCTTCTGC
TACGTCCCTTCGGCCCTCAATCCAGCGGACCTTCCTTCCCGCGGCCTGCTGCCGGCTCTGCGGCCTCTTC
CGCGTCTTCGCCTTCGCCCTCAGACGAGTCGGATCTCCCTTTGGGCCGCCTCCCCGCATCGATACCGTCG
ACTCGCTGATCAGCCTCGACTGTGCCTTCTAGTTGCCAGCCATCTGTTGTTTGCCCCTCCCCCGTGCCTT
CCTTGACCCTGGAAGGTGCCACTCCCACTGTCCTTTCCTAATAAAATGAGGAAATTGCATCGCATTGTCT
GAGTAGGTGTCATTCTATTCTGGGGGGTGGGGTGGGGCAGGACAGCAAGGGGGAGGATTGGGAAGACAAT
AGCAGGCATGCTGGGGATGCGGTGGGCTCTATGGCTTCTGAGGCGGAAAGAACCAGCTGGGGCTCGACTA
GAGCATGGCTACGTAGATAAGTAGCATGGCGGGTTAATCATTAACTACAAGGAACCCCTAGTGATGGAGT
TGGCCACTCCCTCTCTGCGCGCTCGCTCGCTCACTGAGGCCGGGCGACCAAAGGTCGCCCGACGCCCGGG
CTTTGCCCGGGCGGCCTCAGTGAGCGAGCGAGCGCGCAGAGCTTTTTGCAAAAGCCTAGGCCTCCAAAAA
AGCCTCCTCACTACTTCTGGAATAGCTCAGAGGCCGAGGCGGCCTCGGCCTCTGCATAAATAAAAAAAAT
TAGTCAGCCATGGGGCGGAGAATGGGCGGAACTGGGCGGAGTTAGGGGCGGGATGGGCGGAGTTAGGGGC
GGGACTATGGTTGCTGACTAATTGAGATGCATGCTTTGCATACTTCTGCCTGCTGGGGAGCCTGGGGACT
TTCCACACCTGGTTGCTGACTAATTGAGATGCATGCTTTGCATACTTCTGCCTGCTGGGGAGCCTGGGGA
CTTTCCACACCCTAACTGACACACATTCCACAGCTGCATTAATGAATCGGCCAACGCGCGGGGAGAGGCG
GTTTGCGTATTGGGCGCTCTTCCGCTTCCTCGCTCACTGACTCGCTGCGCTCGGTCGTTCGGCTGCGGCG
AGCGGTATCAGCTCACTCAAAGGCGGTAATACGGTTATCCACAGAATCAGGGGATAACGCAGGAAAGAAC
ATGTGAGCAAAAGGCCAGCAAAAGGCCAGGAACCGTAAAAAGGCCGCGTTGCTGGCGTTTTTCCATAGGC
TCCGCCCCCCTGACGAGCATCACAAAAATCGACGCTCAAGTCAGAGGTGGCGAAACCCGACAGGACTATA
AAGATACCAGGCGTTTCCCCCTGGAAGCTCCCTCGTGCGCTCTCCTGTTCCGACCCTGCCGCTTACCGGA
TACCTGTCCGCCTTTCTCCCTTCGGGAAGCGTGGCGCTTTCTCATAGCTCACGCTGTAGGTATCTCAGTT
CGGTGTAGGTCGTTCGCTCCAAGCTGGGCTGTGTGCACGAACCCCCCGTTCAGCCCGACCGCTGCGCCTT
ATCCGGTAACTATCGTCTTGAGTCCAACCCGGTAAGACACGACTTATCGCCACTGGCAGCAGCCACTGGT
AACAGGATTAGCAGAGCGAGGTATGTAGGCGGTGCTACAGAGTTCTTGAAGTGGTGGCCTAACTACGGCT
ACACTAGAAGAACAGTATTTGGTATCTGCGCTCTGCTGAAGCCAGTTACCTTCGGAAAAAGAGTTGGTAG
CTCTTGATCCGGCAAACAAACCACCGCTGGTAGCGGTGGTTTTTTTGTTTGCAAGCAGCAGATTACGCGC
AGAAAAAAAGGATCTCAAGAAGATCCTTTGATCTTTTCTACGGGGTCTGACGCTCAGTGGAACGAAAACT
CACGTTAAGGGATTTTGGTCATGAGATTATCAAAAAGGATCTTCACCTAGATCCTTTTAAATTAAAAATG
AAGTTTTAAATCAATCTAAAGTATATATGAGTAAACTTGGTCTGACAGTTACCAATGCTTAATCAGTGAG
GCACCTATCTCAGCGATCTGTCTATTTCGTTCATCCATAGTTGCCTGACTCCCCGTCGTGTAGATAACTA
CGATACGGGAGGGCTTACCATCTGGCCCCAGTGCTGCAATGATACCGCGAGACCCACGCTCACCGGCTCC
AGATTTATCAGCAATAAACCAGCCAGCCGGAAGGGCCGAGCGCAGAAGTGGTCCTGCAACTTTATCCGCC
TCCATCCAGTCTATTAATTGTTGCCGGGAAGCTAGAGTAAGTAGTTCGCCAGTTAATAGTTTGCGCAACG
TTGTTGCCATTGCTACAGGCATCGTGGTGTCACGCTCGTCGTTTGGTATGGCTTCATTCAGCTCCGGTTC
CCAACGATCAAGGCGAGTTACATGATCCCCCATGTTGTGCAAAAAAGCGGTTAGCTCCTTCGGTCCTCCG
ATCGTTGTCAGAAGTAAGTTGGCCGCAGTGTTATCACTCATGGTTATGGCAGCACTGCATAATTCTCTTA
CTGTCATGCCATCCGTAAGATGCTTTTCTGTGACTGGTGAGTACTCAACCAAGTCATTCTGAGAATAGTG
TATGCGGCGACCGAGTTGCTCTTGCCCGGCGTCAATACGGGATAATACCGCGCCACATAGCAGAACTTTA
AAAGTGCTCATCATTGGAAAACGTTCTTCGGGGCGAAAACTCTCAAGGATCTTACCGCTGTTGAGATCCA
GTTCGATGTAACCCACTCGTGCACCCAACTGATCTTCAGCATCTTTTACTTTCACCAGCGTTTCTGGGTG
AGCAAAAACAGGAAGGCAAAATGCCGCAAAAAAGGGAATAAGGGCGACACGGAAATGTTGAATACTCATA
CTCTTCCTTTTTCAATATTATTGAAGCATTTATCAGGGTTATTGTCTCATGAGCGGATACATATTTGAAT
GTATTTAGAAAAATAAACAAATAGGGGTTCCGCGCACATTTCCCCGAAAAGTGCCACCTGACGTCTAAGA
AACCATTATTATCATGACATTAACCTATAAAAATAGGCGTATCACGAGGCCCTTTCGTCTCGCGCGTTTC
GGTGATGACGGTGAAAACCTCTGACACATGCAGCTCCCGGAGACGGTCACAGCTTGTCTGTAAGCGGATG
CCGGGAGCAGACAAGCCCGTCAGGGCGCGTCAGCGGGTGTTGGCGGGTGTCGGGGCTGGCTTAACTATGC
GGCATCAGAGCAGATTGTACTGAGAGTGCACCATTCGACGCTCTCCCTTATGCGACTCCTGCATTAGGAA
GCAGCCCAGTAGTAGGTTGAGGCCGTTGAGCACCGCCGCCGCAAGGAATGGTGCATGCAAGGAGATGGCG
CCCAACAGTCCCCCGGCCACGGGGCCTGCCACCATACCCACGCCGAAACAAGCGCTCATGAGCCCGAAGT
GGCGAGCCCGATCTTCCCCATCGGTGATGTCGGCGATATAGGCGCCAGCAACCGCACCTGTGGCGCCGGT
GATGCCGGCCACGATGCGTCCGGCGTAGAGGATCTGGCTAGCGATGACCCTGCTGATTGGTTCGCTGACC
ATTTCCGGGTGCGGGACGGCGTTACCAGAAACTCAGAAGGTTCGTCCAACCAAACCGACTCTGACGGCAG
TTTACGAGAGAGATGATAGGGTCTGCTTCAGTAAGCCAGATGCTACACAATTAGGCTTGTACATATTGTC
GTTAGAACGCGGCTACAATTAATACATAACCTTATGTATCATACACATACGATTTAGGTGACACTATAGA
ATACACGGAATTAATTCTAGCTGCGCGCTCGCTCGCTCACTGAGGCCGCCCGGGCAAAGCCCGGGCGTCG
GGCGACCTTTGGTCGCCCGGCCTCAGTGAGCGAGCGAGCGCGCAGAGAGGGAGTGGCCAACTCCATCACT
AGGGGTTCCTTGTAGTTAATGATTAACCCGCCATGCTACTTATCTACGTAGCCATGCTCTAGGTACCATT
GACGTCAATAATGACGTATGTTCCCATAGTAACGCCAATAGGGACTTTCCATTGACGTCAATGGGTGGAC
TATTTACGGTAAACTGCCCACTTGGCAGTACATCAAGTGTATCATATGCCAAGTACGCCCCCTATTGACG
TCAATGACGGTAAATGGCCCGCCTGGCATTATGCCCAGTACATGACCTTATGGGACTTTCCTACTTGGCA
GTACATCTACGTATTAGTCATCGCTATTACCATGGTCGAGGTGAGCCCCACGTTCTGCTTCACTCTCCCC
ATCTCCCCCCCCTCCCCACCCCCAATTTTGTATTTATTTATTTTTTAATTATTTTGTGCAGCGATGGGGG
CGGGGGGGGGGGGGGGGCGCGCGCCAGGCGGGGCGGGGCGGGGCGAGGGGCGGGGCGGGGCGAGGCGGAG
AGGTGCGGCGGCAGCCAATCAGAGCGGCGCGCTCCGAAAGTTTCCTTTTATGGCGAGGCGGCGGCGGCGG
CGGCCCTATAAAAAGCGAAGCGCGCGGCGGGCGGGAGTCGCTGCGACGCTGCCTTCGCCCCGTGCCCCGC
TCCGCCGCCGCCTCGCGCCGCCCGCCCCGGCTCTGACTGACCGCGTTACTCCCACAGGTGAGCGGGCGGG
ACGGCCCTTCTCCTCCGGGCTGTAATTAGCGCTTGGTTTAATGACGGCTTGTTTCTTTTCTGTGGCTGCG
TGAAAGCCTTGAGGGGCTCCGGGAGGGCCCTTTGTGCGGGGGGAGCGGCTCGGGGCTGTCCGCGGGGGGA
CGGCTGCCTTCGGGGGGGACGGGGCAGGGCGGGGTTCGGCTTCTGGCGTGTGACCGGCGGCTCTAGAGCC
TCTGCTAACCATGTTCATGCCTTCTTCTTTTTCCTACAGCTCCTGGGCAACGTGCTGGTTATTGTGCTGT
CTCATCATTTTGGCAAAGAATTGGATCCACCGGTCGCCACCATGGTGAGCAAGGGCGAGGAGCTGTTCAC
CGGGGTGGTGCCCATCCTGGTCGAGCTGGACGGCGACGTAAACGGCCACAAGTTCAGCGTGTCCGGCGAG
GGCGAGGGCGATGCCACCTACGGCAAGCTGACCCTGAAGTTCATCTGCACCACCGGCAAGCTGCCCGTGC
CCTGGCCCACCCTCGTGACCACCTTCGGCTACGGCCTGCAGTGCTTCGCCCGCTACCCCGACCACATGAA
GCAGCACGACTTCTTCAAGTCCGCCATGCCCGAAGGCTACGTCCAGGAGCGCACCATCTTCTTCAAGGAC
GACGGCAACTACAAGACCCGCGCCGAGGTGAAGTTCGAGGGCGACACCCTGGTGAACCGCATCGAGCTGA
AGGGCATCGACTTCAAGGAGGACGGCAACATCCTGGGGCACAAGCTGGAGTACAACTACAACAGCCACAA
CGTCTATATCATGGCCGACAAGCAGAAGAACGGCATCAAGGTGAACTTCAAGATCCGCCACAACATCGAG
GACGGCAGCGTGCAGCTCGCCGACCACTACCAGCAGAACACCCCCATCGGCGACGGCCCCGTGCTGCTGC
CCGACAACCACTACCTGAGCTACCAGTCCGCCCTGAGCAAAGACCCCAACGAGAAGCGCGATCACATGGT
CCTGCTGGAGTTCGTGACCGCCGCCGGGATCACTCTCGGCATGGACGAGCTGTACAAGTAAAGC
