Features (pLannotate 1.2.2; 22 found; start..end, strand, type, name):
    225..351     +  ncRNA          3' miR-30a: sequence downstream of the 71-nt precursor of the human miR-30a microRNA (Zeng et al., 2002) miRNA
    379..967     +  misc_feature   WPRE: woodchuck hepatitis virus posttranscriptional regulatory element
   1000..1224    +  polyA_signal   bGH poly(A) signal: bovine growth hormone polyadenylation signal
   1228..1249    +  promoter       SV40 promoter (fragment): SV40 enhancer and early promoter
   1310..1401    +  repeat_region  AAV2 ITR (fragment): inverted terminal repeat of adeno-associated virus serotype 2 inverted
   1401..1430    -  repeat_region  AAV2 ITR (fragment): inverted terminal repeat of adeno-associated virus serotype 2 inverted
   1434..1763    -  promoter       SV40 promoter: SV40 enhancer and early promoter
   1770..1826    -  CDS            lacI (fragment): lac repressor; lacI; The lac repressor binds to the lac operator to inhibit transcription in E. coli. This inhibition can be relieved by adding lactose or isopropyl-β-D-thiogalactopyranoside (IPTG).
   2009..2597    -  rep_origin     ori: high-copy-number ColE1/pMB1/pBR322/pUC origin of replication
   2768..3628    -  CDS            AmpR: β-lactamase; bla; confers resistance to ampicillin, carbenicillin, and related antibiotics
   3629..3733    -  promoter       AmpR promoter: bla
   3828..3863    +  CDS            rop (fragment): Rop protein, which maintains plasmids at low copy number; rop
   3965..4013    +  misc_feature   bom (fragment): basis of mobility region from pBR322
   4014..4293    -  CDS            TcR (fragment): tetracycline efflux protein; tet; confers resistance to tetracycline
   4521..4539    +  promoter       SP6 promoter: promoter for bacteriophage SP6 RNA polymerase
   4558..4689    -  repeat_region  AAV2 ITR (fragment): inverted terminal repeat of adeno-associated virus serotype 2 inverted
   4745..4993    +  enhancer       CMV enhancer (fragment): human cytomegalovirus immediate early enhancer
   4995..5272    +  promoter       chicken β-actin promoter: No description available
   5273..5408    +  intron         hybrid intron (fragment): hybrid between chicken β-actin (CBA) and minute virus of mice (MMV) introns (Gray et al., 2011)
   5497..5627    +  intron         chimeric intron (fragment): chimera between introns from chicken β-actin and rabbit β-globin
   5625..5693    +  CDS            HBB (fragment): HBB_LEPEU - Experimental evidence at protein level: Swiss-Prot protein existence level 1. Involved in oxygen transport from the lung to the various peripheral tissues. From Lepus europaeus (European hare).
   5700..6419    +  CDS            EYFP: enhanced YFP mammalian codon-optimized
>Addgene plasmid #180393 | AAV.CBA.YFP.miR-E_shStk16-3 | addgene full sequence | sequence record 354246 | Addgene NGS Result
GGCCGCCTCGACTAGGGATAACAGGGTAATTGTTTGAATGAGGCTTCAGTACTTTACAGAATCGTTGCCT
GCACATCTTGGAAACACTTGCTGGGATTACTTCGACTTCTTAACCCAACAGAAGGCTCGAGAAGGTATAT
TGCTGTTGACAGTGAGCGATTCCAGCATCCCAACATCCTATAGTGAAGCCACAGATGTATAGGATGTTGG
GATGCTGGAAGTGCCTACTGCCTCGGACTTCAAGGGGCTAGAATTCGAGCAATTATCTTGTTTACTAAAA
CTGAATACCTTGCTATCTCTTTGATACATTTTTACAAAGCTGAATTAAAATGGTATAAATTAAATCACTT
TTTTCAATTGACGCGTAAGCTTATCGATAATCAACCTCTGGATTACAAAATTTGTGAAAGATTGACTGGT
ATTCTTAACTATGTTGCTCCTTTTACGCTATGTGGATACGCTGCTTTAATGCCTTTGTATCATGCTATTG
CTTCCCGTATGGCTTTCATTTTCTCCTCCTTGTATAAATCCTGGTTGCTGTCTCTTTATGAGGAGTTGTG
GCCCGTTGTCAGGCAACGTGGCGTGGTGTGCACTGTGTTTGCTGACGCAACCCCCACTGGTTGGGGCATT
GCCACCACCTGTCAGCTCCTTTCCGGGACTTTCGCTTTCCCCCTCCCTATTGCCACGGCGGAACTCATCG
CCGCCTGCCTTGCCCGCTGCTGGACAGGGGCTCGGCTGTTGGGCACTGACAATTCCGTGGTGTTGTCGGG
GAAATCATCGTCCTTTCCTTGGCTGCTCGCCTGTGTTGCCACCTGGATTCTGCGCGGGACGTCCTTCTGC
TACGTCCCTTCGGCCCTCAATCCAGCGGACCTTCCTTCCCGCGGCCTGCTGCCGGCTCTGCGGCCTCTTC
CGCGTCTTCGCCTTCGCCCTCAGACGAGTCGGATCTCCCTTTGGGCCGCCTCCCCGCATCGATACCGTCG
ACTCGCTGATCAGCCTCGACTGTGCCTTCTAGTTGCCAGCCATCTGTTGTTTGCCCCTCCCCCGTGCCTT
CCTTGACCCTGGAAGGTGCCACTCCCACTGTCCTTTCCTAATAAAATGAGGAAATTGCATCGCATTGTCT
GAGTAGGTGTCATTCTATTCTGGGGGGTGGGGTGGGGCAGGACAGCAAGGGGGAGGATTGGGAAGACAAT
AGCAGGCATGCTGGGGATGCGGTGGGCTCTATGGCTTCTGAGGCGGAAAGAACCAGCTGGGGCTCGACTA
GAGCATGGCTACGTAGATAAGTAGCATGGCGGGTTAATCATTAACTACAAGGAACCCCTAGTGATGGAGT
TGGCCACTCCCTCTCTGCGCGCTCGCTCGCTCACTGAGGCCGGGCGACCAAAGGTCGCCCGACGCCCGGG
CGGCCTCAGTGAGCGAGCGAGCGCGCAGAGCTTTTTGCAAAAGCCTAGGCCTCCAAAAAAGCCTCCTCAC
TACTTCTGGAATAGCTCAGAGGCCGAGGCGGCCTCGGCCTCTGCATAAATAAAAAAAATTAGTCAGCCAT
GGGGCGGAGAATGGGCGGAACTGGGCGGAGTTAGGGGCGGGATGGGCGGAGTTAGGGGCGGGACTATGGT
TGCTGACTAATTGAGATGCATGCTTTGCATACTTCTGCCTGCTGGGGAGCCTGGGGACTTTCCACACCTG
GTTGCTGACTAATTGAGATGCATGCTTTGCATACTTCTGCCTGCTGGGGAGCCTGGGGACTTTCCACACC
CTAACTGACACACATTCCACAGCTGCATTAATGAATCGGCCAACGCGCGGGGAGAGGCGGTTTGCGTATT
GGGCGCTCTTCCGCTTCCTCGCTCACTGACTCGCTGCGCTCGGTCGTTCGGCTGCGGCGAGCGGTATCAG
CTCACTCAAAGGCGGTAATACGGTTATCCACAGAATCAGGGGATAACGCAGGAAAGAACATGTGAGCAAA
AGGCCAGCAAAAGGCCAGGAACCGTAAAAAGGCCGCGTTGCTGGCGTTTTTCCATAGGCTCCGCCCCCCT
GACGAGCATCACAAAAATCGACGCTCAAGTCAGAGGTGGCGAAACCCGACAGGACTATAAAGATACCAGG
CGTTTCCCCCTGGAAGCTCCCTCGTGCGCTCTCCTGTTCCGACCCTGCCGCTTACCGGATACCTGTCCGC
CTTTCTCCCTTCGGGAAGCGTGGCGCTTTCTCATAGCTCACGCTGTAGGTATCTCAGTTCGGTGTAGGTC
GTTCGCTCCAAGCTGGGCTGTGTGCACGAACCCCCCGTTCAGCCCGACCGCTGCGCCTTATCCGGTAACT
ATCGTCTTGAGTCCAACCCGGTAAGACACGACTTATCGCCACTGGCAGCAGCCACTGGTAACAGGATTAG
CAGAGCGAGGTATGTAGGCGGTGCTACAGAGTTCTTGAAGTGGTGGCCTAACTACGGCTACACTAGAAGA
ACAGTATTTGGTATCTGCGCTCTGCTGAAGCCAGTTACCTTCGGAAAAAGAGTTGGTAGCTCTTGATCCG
GCAAACAAACCACCGCTGGTAGCGGTGGTTTTTTTGTTTGCAAGCAGCAGATTACGCGCAGAAAAAAAGG
ATCTCAAGAAGATCCTTTGATCTTTTCTACGGGGTCTGACGCTCAGTGGAACGAAAACTCACGTTAAGGG
ATTTTGGTCATGAGATTATCAAAAAGGATCTTCACCTAGATCCTTTTAAATTAAAAATGAAGTTTTAAAT
CAATCTAAAGTATATATGAGTAAACTTGGTCTGACAGTTACCAATGCTTAATCAGTGAGGCACCTATCTC
AGCGATCTGTCTATTTCGTTCATCCATAGTTGCCTGACTCCCCGTCGTGTAGATAACTACGATACGGGAG
GGCTTACCATCTGGCCCCAGTGCTGCAATGATACCGCGAGACCCACGCTCACCGGCTCCAGATTTATCAG
CAATAAACCAGCCAGCCGGAAGGGCCGAGCGCAGAAGTGGTCCTGCAACTTTATCCGCCTCCATCCAGTC
TATTAATTGTTGCCGGGAAGCTAGAGTAAGTAGTTCGCCAGTTAATAGTTTGCGCAACGTTGTTGCCATT
GCTACAGGCATCGTGGTGTCACGCTCGTCGTTTGGTATGGCTTCATTCAGCTCCGGTTCCCAACGATCAA
GGCGAGTTACATGATCCCCCATGTTGTGCAAAAAAGCGGTTAGCTCCTTCGGTCCTCCGATCGTTGTCAG
AAGTAAGTTGGCCGCAGTGTTATCACTCATGGTTATGGCAGCACTGCATAATTCTCTTACTGTCATGCCA
TCCGTAAGATGCTTTTCTGTGACTGGTGAGTACTCAACCAAGTCATTCTGAGAATAGTGTATGCGGCGAC
CGAGTTGCTCTTGCCCGGCGTCAATACGGGATAATACCGCGCCACATAGCAGAACTTTAAAAGTGCTCAT
CATTGGAAAACGTTCTTCGGGGCGAAAACTCTCAAGGATCTTACCGCTGTTGAGATCCAGTTCGATGTAA
CCCACTCGTGCACCCAACTGATCTTCAGCATCTTTTACTTTCACCAGCGTTTCTGGGTGAGCAAAAACAG
GAAGGCAAAATGCCGCAAAAAAGGGAATAAGGGCGACACGGAAATGTTGAATACTCATACTCTTCCTTTT
TCAATATTATTGAAGCATTTATCAGGGTTATTGTCTCATGAGCGGATACATATTTGAATGTATTTAGAAA
AATAAACAAATAGGGGTTCCGCGCACATTTCCCCGAAAAGTGCCACCTGACGTCTAAGAAACCATTATTA
TCATGACATTAACCTATAAAAATAGGCGTATCACGAGGCCCTTTCGTCTCGCGCGTTTCGGTGATGACGG
TGAAAACCTCTGACACATGCAGCTCCCGGAGACGGTCACAGCTTGTCTGTAAGCGGATGCCGGGAGCAGA
CAAGCCCGTCAGGGCGCGTCAGCGGGTGTTGGCGGGTGTCGGGGCTGGCTTAACTATGCGGCATCAGAGC
AGATTGTACTGAGAGTGCACCATTCGACGCTCTCCCTTATGCGACTCCTGCATTAGGAAGCAGCCCAGTA
GTAGGTTGAGGCCGTTGAGCACCGCCGCCGCAAGGAATGGTGCATGCAAGGAGATGGCGCCCAACAGTCC
CCCGGCCACGGGGCCTGCCACCATACCCACGCCGAAACAAGCGCTCATGAGCCCGAAGTGGCGAGCCCGA
TCTTCCCCATCGGTGATGTCGGCGATATAGGCGCCAGCAACCGCACCTGTGGCGCCGGTGATGCCGGCCA
CGATGCGTCCGGCGTAGAGGATCTGGCTAGCGATGACCCTGCTGATTGGTTCGCTGACCATTTCCGGGTG
CGGGACGGCGTTACCAGAAACTCAGAAGGTTCGTCCAACCAAACCGACTCTGACGGCAGTTTACGAGAGA
GATGATAGGGTCTGCTTCAGTAAGCCAGATGCTACACAATTAGGCTTGTACATATTGTCGTTAGAACGCG
GCTACAATTAATACATAACCTTATGTATCATACACATACGATTTAGGTGACACTATAGAATACACGGAAT
TAATTCTAGCTGCGCGCTCGCTCGCTCACTGAGGCCGCCCGGGCAAAGCCCGGGCGTCGGGCGACCTTTG
GTCGCCCGGCCTCAGTGAGCGAGCGAGCGCGCAGAGAGGGAGTGGCCAACTCCATCACTAGGGGTTCCTT
GTAGTTAATGATTAACCCGCCATGCTACTTATCTACGTAGCCATGCTCTAGGTACCATTGACGTCAATAA
TGACGTATGTTCCCATAGTAACGCCAATAGGGACTTTCCATTGACGTCAATGGGTGGAGTATTTACGGTA
AACTGCCCACTTGGCAGTACATCAAGTGTATCATATGCCAAGTACGCCCCCTATTGACGTCAATGACGGT
AAATGGCCCGCCTGGCATTATGCCCAGTACATGACCTTATGGGACTTTCCTACTTGGCAGTACATCTACG
TATTAGTCATCGCTATTACCATGGTCGAGGTGAGCCCCACGTTCTGCTTCACTCTCCCCATCTCCCCCCC
CTCCCCACCCCCAATTTTGTATTTATTTATTTTTTAATTATTTTGTGCAGCGATGGGGGCGGGGGGGGGG
GGGGGGCGCGCGCCRGGSGGGGSGGGGSGGGGSGRGGGGSGGGGSGGGGSGAGGCGGAGAGGTGCGGCGG
CAGCCAATCAGAGCGGCGCGCTCCGAAAGTTTCCTTTTATGGCGAGGCGGCGGCGGCGGCGGCCCTATAA
AAAGCGAAGCGCGCGGCGGGCGGGAGTCGCTGCGCGCTGCCTTCGCCCCGTGCCCCGCTCCGCCGCCGCC
TCGCGCCGCCCGCCCCGGCTCTGACTGACCGCGTTACTCCCACAGGTGAGCGGGCGGGACGGCCCTTCTC
CTCCGGGCTGTAATTAGCGCTTGGTTTAATGACGGCTTGTTTCTTTTCTGTGGCTGCGTGAAAGCCTTGA
GGGGCTCCGGGAGGGCCCTTTGTGCGGGGGGAGCGGCTCGGGGCTGTCCGCGGGGGGACGGCTGCCTTCG
GGGGGGACGGGGCAGGGCGGGGTTCGGCTTCTGGCGTGTGACCGGCGGCTCTAGAGCCTCTGCTAACCAT
GTTCATGCCTTCTTCTTTTTCCTACAGCTCCTGGGCAACGTGCTGGTTATTGTGCTGTCTCATCATTTTG
GCAAAGAATTGGATCCACCGGTCGCCACCATGGTGAGCAAGGGCGAGGAGCTGTTCACCGGGGTGGTGCC
CATCCTGGTCGAGCTGGACGGCGACGTAAACGGCCACAAGTTCAGCGTGTCCGGCGAGGGCGAGGGCGAT
GCCACCTACGGCAAGCTGACCCTGAAGTTCATCTGCACCACCGGCAAGCTGCCCGTGCCCTGGCCCACCC
TCGTGACCACCTTCGGCTACGGCCTGCAGTGCTTCGCCCGCTACCCCGACCACATGAAGCAGCACGACTT
CTTCAAGTCCGCCATGCCCGAAGGCTACGTCCAGGAGCGCACCATCTTCTTCAAGGACGACGGCAACTAC
AAGACCCGCGCCGAGGTGAAGTTCGAGGGCGACACCCTGGTGAACCGCATCGAGCTGAAGGGCATCGACT
TCAAGGAGGACGGCAACATCCTGGGGCACAAGCTGGAGTACAACTACAACAGCCACAACGTCTATATCAT
GGCCGACAAGCAGAAGAACGGCATCAAGGTGAACTTCAAGATCCGCCACAACATCGAGGACGGCAGCGTG
CAGCTCGCCGACCACTACCAGCAGAACACCCCCATCGGCGACGGCCCCGTGCTGCTGCCCGACAACCACT
ACCTGAGCTACCAGTCCGCCCTGAGCAAAGACCCCAACGAGAAGCGCGATCACATGGTCCTGCTGGAGTT
CGTGACCGCCGCCGGGATCACTCTCGGCATGGACGAGCTGTACAAGTAAAGC
