>Addgene plasmid #180393 | AAV.CBA.YFP.miR-E_shStk16-3 | depositor partial sequence | sequence record 350465 | shStk16-3 stem-sense-loop-antisense-stem
TGCTGTTGACAGTGAGCGATTCCAGCATCCCAACATCCTATAGTGAAGCCACAGATGTATAGGATGTTGG
GATGCTGGAAGTGCCTACTGCCTCGGA
